>Addgene plasmid #183329 | CROP_C9_Puro_YES1 | addgene full sequence | sequence record 362805 | Addgene NGS Result
TAACAATTTCACACAGGAAACAGCTATGACCATGATTACGCCAAGCGCGCAATTAACCCTCACTAAAGGG
AACAAAAGCTGGAGCTGCAAGCTTAATGTAGTCTTATGCAATACTCTTGTAGTCTTGCAACATGGTAACG
ATGAGTTAGCAACATGCCTTACAAGGAGAGAAAAAGCACCGTGCATGCCGATTGGTGGAAGTAAGGTGGT
ACGATCGTGCCTTATTAGGAAGGCAACAGACGGGTCTGACATGGATTGGACGAACCACTGAATTGCCGCA
TTGCAGAGATATTGTATTTAAGTGCCTAGCTCGATACATAAACGGGTCTCTCTGGTTAGACCAGATCTGA
GCCTGGGAGCTCTCTGGCTAACTAGGGAACCCACTGCTTAAGCCTCAATAAAGCTTGCCTTGAGTGCTTC
AAGTAGTGTGTGCCCGTCTGTTGTGTGACTCTGGTAACTAGAGATCCCTCAGACCCTTTTAGTCAGTGTG
GAAAATCTCTAGCAGTGGCGCCCGAACAGGGACTTGAAAGCGAAAGGGAAACCAGAGGAGCTCTCTCGAC
GCAGGACTCGGCTTGCTGAAGCGCGCACGGCAAGAGGCGAGGGGCGGCGACTGGTGAGTACGCCAAAAAT
TTTGACTAGCGGAGGCTAGAAGGAGAGAGATGGGTGCGAGAGCGTCAGTATTAAGCGGGGGAGAATTAGA
TCGCGATGGGAAAAAATTCGGTTAAGGCCAGGGGGAAAGAAAAAATATAAATTAAAACATATAGTATGGG
CAAGCAGGGAGCTAGAACGATTCGCAGTTAATCCTGGCCTGTTAGAAACATCAGAAGGCTGTAGACAAAT
ACTGGGACAGCTACAACCATCCCTTCAGACAGGATCAGAAGAACTTAGATCATTATATAATACAGTAGCA
ACCCTCTATTGTGTGCATCAAAGGATAGAGATAAAAGACACCAAGGAAGCTTTAGACAAGATAGAGGAAG
AGCAAAACAAAAGTAAGACCACCGCACAGCAAGCGGCCGCTGATCTTCAGACCTGGAGGAGGAGATATGA
GGGACAATTGGAGAAGTGAATTATATAAATATAAAGTAGTAAAAATTGAACCATTAGGAGTAGCACCCAC
CAAGGCAAAGAGAAGAGTGGTGCAGAGAGAAAAAAGAGCAGTGGGAATAGGAGCTTTGTTCCTTGGGTTC
TTGGGAGCAGCAGGAAGCACTATGGGCGCAGCGTCAATGACGCTGACGGTACAGGCCAGACAATTATTGT
CTGGTATAGTGCAGCAGCAGAACAATTTGCTGAGGGCTATTGAGGCGCAACAGCATCTGTTGCAACTCAC
AGTCTGGGGCATCAAGCAGCTCCAGGCAAGAATCCTGGCTGTGGAAAGATACCTAAAGGATCAACAGCTC
CTGGGGATTTGGGGTTGCTCTGGAAAACTCATTTGCACCACTGCTGTGCCTTGGAATGCTAGTTGGAGTA
ATAAATCTCTGGAACAGATTTGGAATCACACGACCTGGATGGAGTGGGACAGAGAAATTAACAATTACAC
AAGCTTAATACACTCCTTAATTGAAGAATCGCAAAACCAGCAAGAAAAGAATGAACAAGAATTATTGGAA
TTAGATAAATGGGCAAGTTTGTGGAATTGGTTTAACATAACAAATTGGCTGTGGTATATAAAATTATTCA
TAATGATAGTAGGAGGCTTGGTAGGTTTAAGAATAGTTTTTGCTGTACTTTCTATAGTGAATAGAGTTAG
GCAGGGATATTCACCATTATCGTTTCAGAATCTTGAGACAAATGGCAGTATTCATCCACAATTTTAAAAG
AAAAGGGGGGATTGGGGGGTACAGTGCAGGGGAAAGAATAGTAGACATAATAGCAACAGACATACAAACT
AAAGAATTACAAAAACAAATTACAAAAATTCAAAATTTTCGGGTTTATTACAGGGACAGCAGAGATCCAC
TTTGGCGCCGGCTCGAGGGGGCCCGGGTGCAAAGATGGATAAAGTTTTAAACAGAGAGGAATCTTTGCAG
CTAATGGACCTTCTAGGTCTTGAAAGGAGTGGGAATTGGCTCCGTAGGTCTTGAAAGGAGTGGGAATTGG
CTCCGGTGCCCGTCAGTGGGCAGAGCGCACATCGCCCACAGTCCCCGAGAAGTTGGGGGGAGGGGTCGGC
AATTGATCCGGTGCCTAGAGAAGGTGGCGCGGGGTAAACTGGGAAAGTGATGTCGTGTACTGGCTCCGCC
TTTTTCCCGAGGGTGGGGGAGAACCGTATATAAGTGCAGTAGTCGCCGTGAACGTTCTTTTTCGCAACGG
GTTTGCCGCCAGAACACAGGACCGGTTCTAGAGCGCTGCCACCATGGACAAGAAGTACAGCATCGGCCTG
GACATCGGCACCAACTCTGTGGGCTGGGCCGTGATCACCGACGAGTACAAGGTGCCCAGCAAGAAATTCA
AGGTGCTGGGCAACACCGACCGGCACAGCATCAAGAAGAACCTGATCGGAGCCCTGCTGTTCGACAGCGG
CGAAACAGCCGAGGCCACCCGGCTGAAGAGAACCGCCAGAAGAAGATACACCAGACGGAAGAACCGGATC
TGCTATCTGCAAGAGATCTTCAGCAACGAGATGGCCAAGGTGGACGACAGCTTCTTCCACAGACTGGAAG
AGTCCTTCCTGGTGGAAGAGGATAAGAAGCACGAGCGGCACCCCATCTTCGGCAACATCGTGGACGAGGT
GGCCTACCACGAGAAGTACCCCACCATCTACCACCTGAGAAAGAAACTGGTGGACAGCACCGACAAGGCC
GACCTGCGGCTGATCTATCTGGCCCTGGCCCACATGATCAAGTTCCGGGGCCACTTCCTGATCGAGGGCG
ACCTGAACCCCGACAACAGCGACGTGGACAAGCTGTTCATCCAGCTGGTGCAGACCTACAACCAGCTGTT
CGAGGAAAACCCCATCAACGCCAGCGGCGTGGACGCCAAGGCCATCCTGTCTGCCAGACTGAGCAAGAGC
AGACGGCTGGAAAATCTGATCGCCCAGCTGCCCGGCGAGAAGAAGAATGGCCTGTTCGGAAACCTGATTG
CCCTGAGCCTGGGCCTGACCCCCAACTTCAAGAGCAACTTCGACCTGGCCGAGGATGCCAAACTGCAGCT
GAGCAAGGACACCTACGACGACGACCTGGACAACCTGCTGGCCCAGATCGGCGACCAGTACGCCGACCTG
TTTCTGGCCGCCAAGAACCTGTCCGACGCCATCCTGCTGAGCGACATCCTGAGAGTGAACACCGAGATCA
CCAAGGCCCCCCTGAGCGCCTCTATGATCAAGAGATACGACGAGCACCACCAGGACCTGACCCTGCTGAA
AGCTCTCGTGCGGCAGCAGCTGCCTGAGAAGTACAAAGAGATTTTCTTCGACCAGAGCAAGAACGGCTAC
GCCGGCTACATTGACGGCGGAGCCAGCCAGGAAGAGTTCTACAAGTTCATCAAGCCCATCCTGGAAAAGA
TGGACGGCACCGAGGAACTGCTCGTGAAGCTGAACAGAGAGGACCTGCTGCGGAAGCAGCGGACCTTCGA
CAACGGCAGCATCCCCCACCAGATCCACCTGGGAGAGCTGCACGCCATTCTGCGGCGGCAGGAAGATTTT
TACCCATTCCTGAAGGACAACCGGGAAAAGATCGAGAAGATCCTGACCTTCCGCATCCCCTACTACGTGG
GCCCTCTGGCCAGGGGAAACAGCAGATTCGCCTGGATGACCAGAAAGAGCGAGGAAACCATCACCCCCTG
GAACTTCGAGGAAGTGGTGGACAAGGGCGCTTCCGCCCAGAGCTTCATCGAGCGGATGACCAACTTCGAT
AAGAACCTGCCCAACGAGAAGGTGCTGCCCAAGCACAGCCTGCTGTACGAGTACTTCACCGTGTATAACG
AGCTGACCAAAGTGAAATACGTGACCGAGGGAATGAGAAAGCCCGCCTTCCTGAGCGGCGAGCAGAAAAA
GGCCATCGTGGACCTGCTGTTCAAGACCAACCGGAAAGTGACCGTGAAGCAGCTGAAAGAGGACTACTTC
AAGAAAATCGAGTGCTTCGACTCCGTGGAAATCTCCGGCGTGGAAGATCGGTTCAACGCCTCCCTGGGCA
CATACCACGATCTGCTGAAAATTATCAAGGACAAGGACTTCCTGGACAATGAGGAAAACGAGGACATTCT
GGAAGATATCGTGCTGACCCTGACACTGTTTGAGGACAGAGAGATGATCGAGGAACGGCTGAAAACCTAT
GCCCACCTGTTCGACGACAAAGTGATGAAGCAGCTGAAGCGGCGGAGATACACCGGCTGGGGCAGGCTGA
GCCGGAAGCTGATCAACGGCATCCGGGACAAGCAGTCCGGCAAGACAATCCTGGATTTCCTGAAGTCCGA
CGGCTTCGCCAACAGAAACTTCATGCAGCTGATCCACGACGACAGCCTGACCTTTAAAGAGGACATCCAG
AAAGCCCAGGTGTCCGGCCAGGGCGATAGCCTGCACGAGCACATTGCCAATCTGGCCGGCAGCCCCGCCA
TTAAGAAGGGCATCCTGCAGACAGTGAAGGTGGTGGACGAGCTCGTGAAAGTGATGGGCCGGCACAAGCC
CGAGAACATCGTGATCGAAATGGCCAGAGAGAACCAGACCACCCAGAAGGGACAGAAGAACAGCCGCGAG
AGAATGAAGCGGATCGAAGAGGGCATCAAAGAGCTGGGCAGCCAGATCCTGAAAGAACACCCCGTGGAAA
ACACCCAGCTGCAGAACGAGAAGCTGTACCTGTACTACCTGCAGAATGGGCGGGATATGTACGTGGACCA
GGAACTGGACATCAACCGGCTGTCCGACTACGATGTGGACCATATCGTGCCTCAGAGCTTTCTGAAGGAC
GACTCCATCGACAACAAGGTGCTGACCAGAAGCGACAAGAACCGGGGCAAGAGCGACAACGTGCCCTCCG
AAGAGGTCGTGAAGAAGATGAAGAACTACTGGCGGCAGCTGCTGAACGCCAAGCTGATTACCCAGAGAAA
GTTCGACAATCTGACCAAGGCCGAGAGAGGCGGCCTGAGCGAACTGGATAAGGCCGGCTTCATCAAGAGA
CAGCTGGTGGAAACCCGGCAGATCACAAAGCACGTGGCACAGATCCTGGACTCCCGGATGAACACTAAGT
ACGACGAGAATGACAAGCTGATCCGGGAAGTGAAAGTGATCACCCTGAAGTCCAAGCTGGTGTCCGATTT
CCGGAAGGATTTCCAGTTTTACAAAGTGCGCGAGATCAACAACTACCACCACGCCCACGACGCCTACCTG
AACGCCGTCGTGGGAACCGCCCTGATCAAAAAGTACCCTAAGCTGGAAAGCGAGTTCGTGTACGGCGACT
ACAAGGTGTACGACGTGCGGAAGATGATCGCCAAGAGCGAGCAGGAAATCGGCAAGGCTACCGCCAAGTA
CTTCTTCTACAGCAACATCATGAACTTTTTCAAGACCGAGATTACCCTGGCCAACGGCGAGATCCGGAAG
CGGCCTCTGATCGAGACAAACGGCGAAACCGGGGAGATCGTGTGGGATAAGGGCCGGGATTTTGCCACCG
TGCGGAAAGTGCTGAGCATGCCCCAAGTGAATATCGTGAAAAAGACCGAGGTGCAGACAGGCGGCTTCAG
CAAAGAGTCTATCCTGCCCAAGAGGAACAGCGATAAGCTGATCGCCAGAAAGAAGGACTGGGACCCTAAG
AAGTACGGCGGCTTCGACAGCCCCACCGTGGCCTATTCTGTGCTGGTGGTGGCCAAAGTGGAAAAGGGCA
AGTCCAAGAAACTGAAGAGTGTGAAAGAGCTGCTGGGGATCACCATCATGGAAAGAAGCAGCTTCGAGAA
GAATCCCATCGACTTTCTGGAAGCCAAGGGCTACAAAGAAGTGAAAAAGGACCTGATCATCAAGCTGCCT
AAGTACTCCCTGTTCGAGCTGGAAAACGGCCGGAAGAGAATGCTGGCCTCTGCCGGCGAACTGCAGAAGG
GAAACGAACTGGCCCTGCCCTCCAAATATGTGAACTTCCTGTACCTGGCCAGCCACTATGAGAAGCTGAA
GGGCTCCCCCGAGGATAATGAGCAGAAACAGCTGTTTGTGGAACAGCACAAGCACTACCTGGACGAGATC
ATCGAGCAGATCAGCGAGTTCTCCAAGAGAGTGATCCTGGCCGACGCTAATCTGGACAAAGTGCTGTCCG
CCTACAACAAGCACCGGGATAAGCCCATCAGAGAGCAGGCCGAGAATATCATCCACCTGTTTACCCTGAC
CAATCTGGGAGCCCCTGCCGCCTTCAAGTACTTTGACACCACCATCGACCGGAAGAGGTACACCAGCACC
AAAGAGGTGCTGGACGCCACCCTGATCCACCAGAGCATCACCGGCCTGTACGAGACACGGATCGACCTGT
CTCAGCTGGGAGGCGACAAGCGACCTGCCGCCACAAAGAAGGCTGGACAGGCTAAGAAGAAGAAAGATTA
CAAAGACGATGACGATAAGGGATCCGGCGCAACAAACTTCTCTCTGCTGAAACAAGCCGGAGATGTCGAA
GAGAATCCTGGACCGATGACCGAGTACAAGCCCACGGTGCGCCTCGCCACCCGCGACGACGTCCCCAGGG
CCGTACGCACCCTCGCCGCCGCGTTCGCCGACTACCCCGCCACGCGCCACACCGTCGATCCGGACCGCCA
CATCGAGCGGGTCACCGAGCTGCAAGAACTCTTCCTCACGCGCGTCGGGCTCGACATCGGCAAGGTGTGG
GTCGCGGACGACGGCGCCGCCGTGGCGGTCTGGACCACGCCGGAGAGCGTCGAAGCGGGGGCGGTGTTCG
CCGAGATCGGCCCGCGCATGGCCGAGTTGAGCGGTTCCCGGCTGGCCGCGCAGCAACAGATGGAAGGCCT
CCTGGCGCCGCACCGGCCCAAGGAGCCCGCGTGGTTCCTGGCCACCGTCGGAGTCTCGCCCGACCACCAG
GGCAAGGGTCTGGGCAGCGCCGTCGTGCTCCCCGGAGTGGAGGCGGCCGAGCGCGCCGGGGTGCCCGCCT
TCCTGGAGACCTCCGCGCCCCGCAACCTCCCCTTCTACGAGCGGCTCGGCTTCACCGTCACCGCCGACGT
CGAGGTGCCCGAAGGACCGCGCACCTGGTGCATGACCCGCAAGCCCGGTGCCTGAACGCGTTAAGTCGAC
AATCAACCTCTGGATTACAAAATTTGTGAAAGATTGACTGGTATTCTTAACTATGTTGCTCCTTTTACGC
TATGTGGATACGCTGCTTTAATGCCTTTGTATCATGCTATTGCTTCCCGTATGGCTTTCATTTTCTCCTC
CTTGTATAAATCCTGGTTGCTGTCTCTTTATGAGGAGTTGTGGCCCGTTGTCAGGCAACGTGGCGTGGTG
TGCACTGTGTTTGCTGACGCAACCCCCACTGGTTGGGGCATTGCCACCACCTGTCAGCTCCTTTCCGGGA
CTTTCGCTTTCCCCCTCCCTATTGCCACGGCGGAACTCATCGCCGCCTGCCTTGCCCGCTGCTGGACAGG
GGCTCGGCTGTTGGGCACTGACAATTCCGTGGTGTTGTCGGGGAAATCATCGTCCTTTCCTTGGCTGCTC
GCCTGTGTTGCCACCTGGATTCTGCGCGGGACGTCCTTCTGCTACGTCCCTTCGGCCCTCAATCCAGCGG
ACCTTCCTTCCCGCGGCCTGCTGCCGGCTCTGCGGCCTCTTCCGCGTCTTCGCCTTCGCCCTCAGACGAG
TCGGATCTCCCTTTGGGCCGCCTCCCCGCGTCGACTTTAAGACCAATGACTTACAAGGCAGCTGTAGATC
TTAGCCACTTTTTAAAAGAAAAGGGGGGACTGGAAGGGCTAATTCACTCCCAACGAAGACAAGATTTCAC
CATTATCGTTTCAGACCCACCTCCCAACCCCGAGGGGACCCAGAGAGGGCCTATTTCCCATGATTCCTTC
ATATTTGCATATACGATACAAGGCTGTTAGAGAGATAATTAGAATTAATTTGACTGTAAACACAAAGATA
TTAGTACAAAATACGTGACGTAGAAAGTAATAATTTCTTGGGTAGTTTGCAGTTTTAAAATTATGTTTTA
AAATGGACTATCATATGCTTACCGTAACTTGAAAGTATTTCGATTTCTTGGCTCTATATATCTTGTGGAA
AGGACGAAACACCGTTGAATCCTGGAAATCAACGGTTTTAGAGCTAGAAATAGCAAGTTAAAATAAGGCT
AGTCCGTTATCAACTTGAAAAAGTGGCACCGAGTCGGTGCTTTTTTAAGCTTGGCGTAACTAGATCTTGA
GACACTGCTTTTTGCTTGTACTGGGTCTCTCTGGTTAGACCAGATCTGAGCCTGGGAGCTCTCTGGCTAA
CTAGGGAACCCACTGCTTAAGCCTCAATAAAGCTTGCCTTGAGTGCTTCAAGTAGTGTGTGCCCGTCTGT
TGTGTGACTCTGGTAACTAGAGATCCCTCAGACCCTTTTAGTCAGTGTGGAAAATCTCTAGCAGTACGTA
TAGTAGTTCATGTCATCTTATTATTCAGTATTTATAACTTGCAAAGAAATGAATATCAGAGAGTGAGAGG
AACTTGTTTATTGCAGCTTATAATGGTTACAAATAAAGCAATAGCATCACAAATTTCACAAATAAAGCAT
TTTTTTCACTGCATTCTAGTTGTGGTTTGTCCAAACTCATCAATGTATCTTATCATGTCTGGCTCTAGCT
ATCCCGCCCCTAACTCCGCCCATCCCGCCCCTAACTCCGCCCAGTTCCGCCCATTCTCCGCCCCATGGCT
GACTAATTTTTTTTATTTATGCAGAGGCCGAGGCCGCCTCGGCCTCTGAGCTATTCCAGAAGTAGTGAGG
AGGCTTTTTTGGAGGCCTAGGGACGTACCCAATTCGCCCTATAGTGAGTCGTATTACGCGCGCTCACTGG
CCGTCGTTTTACAACGTCGTGACTGGGAAAACCCTGGCGTTACCCAACTTAATCGCCTTGCAGCACATCC
CCCTTTCGCCAGCTGGCGTAATAGCGAAGAGGCCCGCACCGATCGCCCTTCCCAACAGTTGCGCAGCCTG
AATGGCGAATGGG
[124 nt withheld, positions 9114-9237]
C
[91 nt withheld, positions 9239-9329]
A
[49 nt withheld, positions 9331-9379]
CCTTTGACGTTGGAGTCCACGTTCTTT
[37 nt withheld, positions 9407-9443]
ACCCTATCTCGGTCTATTCTTTTGATTTATAAGGGATTTTGCCGATTTCGGCCTATTGGTTAAAAAATGA
GCTGATTTAACAAAAATTTAACGCGAATTTTAACAAAATATTAACGCTTACAATTTAGGTGGCACTTTTC
GGGGAAATGTGCGCGGAACCCCTATTTGTTTATTTTTCTAAATACATTCAAATATGTATCCGCTCATGAG
ACAATAACCCTGATAAATGCTTCAATAATATTGAAAAAGGAAGAGTATGAGTATTCAACATTTCCGTGTC
GCCCTTATTCCCTTTTTTGCGGCATTTTGCCTTCCTGTTTTTGCTCACCCAGAAACGCTGGTGAAAGTAA
AAGATGCTGAAGATCAGTTGGGTGCACGAGTGGGTTACATCGAACTGGATCTCAACAGCGGTAAGATCCT
TGAGAGTTTTCGCCCCGAAGAACGTTTTCCAATGATGAGCACTTTTAAAGTTCTGCTATGTGGCGCGGTA
TTATCCCGTATTGACGCCGGGCAAGAGCAACTCGGTCGCCGCATACACTATTCTCAGAATGACTTGGTTG
AGTACTCACCAGTCACAGAAAAGCATCTTACGGATGGCATGACAGTAAGAGAATTATGCAGTGCTGCCAT
AACCATGAGTGATAACACTGCGGCCAACTTACTTCTGACAACGATCGGAGGACCGAAGGAGCTAACCGCT
TTTTTGCACAACATGGGGGATCATGTAACTCGCCTTGATCGTTGGGAACCGGAGCTGAATGAAGCCATAC
CAAACGACGAGCGTGACACCACGATGCCTGTAGCAATGGCAACAACGTTGCGCAAACTATTAACTGGCGA
ACTACTTACTCTAGCTTCCCGGCAACAATTAATAGACTGGATGGAGGCGGATAAAGTTGCAGGACCACTT
CTGCGCTCGGCCCTTCCGGCTGGCTGGTTTATTGCTGATAAATCTGGAGCCGGTGAGCGTGGGTCTCGCG
GTATCATTGCAGCACTGGGGCCAGATGGTAAGCCCTCCCGTATCGTAGTTATCTACACGACGGGGAGTCA
GGCAACTATGGATGAACGAAATAGACAGATCGCTGAGATAGGTGCCTCACTGATTAAGCATTGGTAACTG
TCAGACCAAGTTTACTCATATATACTTTAGATTGATTTAAAACTTCATTTTTAATTTAAAAGGATCTAGG
TGAAGATCCTTTTTGATAATCTCATGACCAAAATCCCTTAACGTGAGTTTTCGTTCCACTGAGCGTCAGA
CCCCGTAGAAAAGATCAAAGGATCTTCTTGAGATCCTTTTTTTCTGCGCGTAATCTGCTGCTTGCAAACA
AAAAAACCACCGCTACCAGCGGTGGTTTGTTTGCCGGATCAAGAGCTACCAACTCTTTTTCCGAAGGTAA
CTGGCTTCAGCAGAGCGCAGATACCAAATACTGTTCTTCTAGTGTAGCCGTAGTTAGGCCACCACTTCAA
GAACTCTGTAGCACCGCCTACATACCTCGCTCTGCTAATCCTGTTACCAGTGGCTGCTGCCAGTGGCGAT
AAGTCGTGTCTTACCGGGTTGGACTCAAGACGATAGTTACCGGATAAGGCGCAGCGGTCGGGCTGAACGG
GGGGTTCGTGCACACAGCCCAGCTTGGAGCGAACGACCTACACCGAACTGAGATACCTACAGCGTGAGCT
ATGAGAAAGCGCCACGCTTCCCGAAGGGAGAAAGGCGGACAGGTATCCGGTAAGCGGCAGGGTCGGAACA
GGAGAGCGCACGAGGGAGCTTCCAGGGGGAAACGCCTGGTATCTTTATAGTCCTGTCGGGTTTCGCCACC
TCTGACTTGAGCGTCGATTTTTGTGATGCTCGTCAGGGGGGCGGAGCCTATGGAAAAACGCCAGCAACGC
GGCCTTTTTACGGTTCCTGGCCTTTTGCTGGCCTTTTGCTCACATGTTCTTTCCTGCGTTATCCCCTGAT
TCTGTGGATAACCGTATTACCGCCTTTGAGTGAGCTGATACCGCTCGCCGCAGCCGAACGACCGAGCGCA
GCGAGTCAGTGAGCGAGGAAGCGGAAGAGCGCCCAATACGCAAACCGCCTCTCCCCGCGCGTTGGCCGAT
TCATTAATGCAGCTGGCACGACAGGTTTCCCGACTGGAAAGCGGGCAGTGAGCGCAACGCAATTAATGTG
AGTTAGCTCACTCATTAGGCACCCCAGGCTTTACACTTTATGCTTCCGGCTCGTATGTTGTGTGGAATTG
TGAGCGGA
Features (pLannotate 1.2.2; 30 found; start..end, strand, type, name):
     51..69      +  promoter       T3 promoter: promoter for bacteriophage T3 RNA polymerase
     97..323     +  promoter       RSV promoter: Rous sarcoma virus enhancer/promoter
    324..504     +  LTR            5' LTR (truncated): truncated 5' long terminal repeat (LTR) from HIV-1
    551..676     +  misc_feature   HIV-1 Ψ: packaging signal of human immunodeficiency virus type 1
    660..1023    +  CDS            HIV-1 gag (fragment): gag protein from human immunodeficiency virus 1; gag
   1169..1402    +  misc_feature   RRE: The Rev response element (RRE) of HIV-1 allows for Rev-dependent mRNA export from the nucleus to the cytoplasm.
   1812..1929    +  misc_feature   cPPT/CTS: central polypurine tract and central termination sequence of HIV-1
   1995..2061    +  CDS            small t antigen (fragment): SV40 (simian virus 40) small t antigen
   2075..2092    +  CDS            small t antigen (fragment): SV40 (simian virus 40) small t antigen
   2118..2329    +  promoter       EF-1α core promoter: core promoter for human elongation factor EF-1α
   2354..6457    +  CDS            Cas9: Cas9 (Csn1) endonuclease from the Streptococcus pyogenes Type II CRISPR/Cas system generates RNA-guided double strand breaks in DNA
   6596..7195    +  CDS            PuroR (fragment): puromycin N-acetyltransferase; pac from Streptomyces; confers resistance to puromycin
   7211..7799    +  misc_feature   WPRE: woodchuck hepatitis virus posttranscriptional regulatory element
   7795..7905    +  CDS            nef (fragment): NEF_HV1LA - Experimental evidence at protein level: Swiss-Prot protein existence level 1. Extracellular Nef protein targets CD4(+) T-lymphocytes for apoptosis by interacting with CXCR4 surface receptors. From Human immunodeficiency virus type 1 group M subtype B (isolate Lai) (HIV-1).
   7925..7951    +  CDS            Rev (fragment): human immunodeficiency virus 1 (HIV-1) Rev protein; rev; enhances nuclear export of unspliced and incompletely spliced viral mRNAs
   7955..8195    +  promoter       U6 promoter: RNA polymerase III promoter for human U6 snRNA
   8225..8300    +  misc_RNA       gRNA scaffold: guide RNA scaffold for the Streptococcus pyogenes CRISPR/Cas9 system
   8353..8533    +  LTR            5' LTR (truncated): truncated 5' long terminal repeat (LTR) from HIV-1
   8611..8732    +  polyA_signal   SV40 poly(A) signal: SV40 polyadenylation signal
   8772..8907    +  rep_origin     SV40 ori: SV40 origin of replication
   8928..8946    -  promoter       T7 promoter: promoter for bacteriophage T7 RNA polymerase
   8954..9109    +  CDS            lacZα (fragment): LacZα fragment of β-galactosidase; lacZ fragment
   9114..9542    +  rep_origin     f1 ori (sequence partly withheld): f1 bacteriophage origin of replication; arrow indicates direction of (+) strand synthesis
   9595..9699    +  promoter       AmpR promoter: bla
   9700..10560   +  CDS            AmpR: β-lactamase; bla; confers resistance to ampicillin, carbenicillin, and related antibiotics
  10731..11319   +  rep_origin     ori: high-copy-number ColE1/pMB1/pBR322/pUC origin of replication
  11502..11594   +  CDS            lacI (fragment): lac repressor; lacI; The lac repressor binds to the lac operator to inhibit transcription in E. coli. This inhibition can be relieved by adding lactose or isopropyl-β-D-thiogalactopyranoside (IPTG).
  11607..11628   +  protein_bind   CAP binding site: CAP binding activates transcription in the presence of cAMP. E. coli catabolite activator protein
  11643..11673   +  promoter       lac promoter: promoter for the E. coli lac operon
  11677..8       +  protein_bind   lac operator (fragment) (across the origin): The lac repressor binds to the lac operator to inhibit transcription in E. coli. This inhibition can be relieved by adding lactose or isopropyl-β-D-thiogalactopyranoside (IPTG). lac repressor encoded by lacI
