[The description below was written by a language model from this plasmid's Addgene catalogue record and pLannotate feature annotations shown in this document.]
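Description:
CROP_C9_Puro_YES1 is an all-in-one lentiviral CRISPR knockout plasmid of about 11.7 kb built on the CROPseq backbone and carrying a single guide RNA directed against the YES1 gene. It is propagated in E. coli as a high-copy plasmid through a ColE1/pUC-type origin with ampicillin selection (AmpR). An f1 origin, an SV40 origin and remnants of a lac/lacZα cloning region are also present in the backbone. The viral portion has a third-generation layout. An RSV promoter drives a truncated HIV-1 5' LTR, followed by the Ψ packaging signal with a gag fragment, the Rev response element for Rev-dependent export of the genomic RNA, and the cPPT/CTS element, which aids nuclear import in transduced cells.

The payload consists of two expression units. An EF-1α core promoter drives Streptococcus pyogenes Cas9, followed in the same orientation by a puromycin N-acetyltransferase coding sequence, with a WPRE downstream to enhance transcript stability and expression. The annotation does not identify the linker between Cas9 and PuroR, so how the two are co-expressed is not stated. A human U6 promoter and the S. pyogenes gRNA scaffold, with the YES1 spacer between them, lie after the WPRE and immediately upstream of the truncated 3' LTR. This matches the CROPseq design, in which the guide cassette sits within the 3' LTR region. It is therefore copied to the 5' end during reverse transcription and also appears in the polyadenylated Pol II transcript, allowing guide identity to be read from mRNA. An SV40 poly(A) signal follows the LTR. The construct delivers nuclease, guide and puromycin selection in a single virus for YES1 knockout in mammalian cells, and the associated publication concerns screening of cancer vulnerabilities in perfusable ex vivo cultures.
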