Addgene plasmid #183329: CROP_C9_Puro_YES1
Purpose: All-in-One CRISPRko system with a guide RNA that targets YES1 gene
Depositing lab: Prashant Mali. Depositing organization: University of California, San Diego (UCSD). Publication: Integrated genome and tissue engineering enables screening of cancer vulnerabilities in physiologically relevant perfusable ex vivo cultures. Hu M, Lei XY, Larson JD, McAlonis M, Ford K, McDonald D, Mach K, Rusert JM, Wechsler-Reya RJ, Mali P. Biomaterials. 2022 Jan;280:121276. doi: 10.1016/j.biomaterials.2021.121276. Epub 2021 Dec 2. PubMed 34890975.
Backbone
  Vector backbone: CROPseq
  Vector type: Lentiviral
Growth in bacteria
  Bacterial resistance: Ampicillin, 100 μg/mL
  Growth temperature: 37°C
  Growth strain: NEB Stable
  Copy number: High Copy
Gene/Insert
  Gene/Insert name: YES1
  gRNA/shRNA sequence: TTGAATCCTGGAAATCAACG
  Species: Synthetic
  Cloning method: Gibson Cloning
Terms and licenses: Academic/Nonprofit Terms; Industry Terms: Not Available to Industry
How to cite: CROP_C9_Puro_YES1 was a gift from Prashant Mali (Addgene plasmid # 183329 ; http://n2t.net/addgene:183329 ; RRID:Addgene_183329)
